Addgene plasmid #67679: p3E-ML1N*2(7Q)
Purpose: Multisite gateway entry clone for adding C-terminal fusions of p3E-ML1N*2(7Q)
Depositing lab: Rob Parton. Depositing organization: University of Queensland, Institute for Molecular Bioscience. Publication: Modular Detection of GFP-Labeled Proteins for Rapid Screening by Electron Microscopy in Cells and Organisms. Ariotti N, Hall TE, Rae J, Ferguson C, McMahon KA, Martel N, Webb RE, Webb RI, Teasdale RD, Parton RG. Dev Cell. 2015 Nov 23;35(4):513-25. doi: 10.1016/j.devcel.2015.10.016. Epub 2015 Nov 12. PubMed 26585296.
Backbone
  Vector backbone: pDONR P2R-p3
  Backbone manufacturer: Invitrogen
  Vector type: Gateway multisite 3' entry clone
Growth in bacteria
  Bacterial resistance: Kanamycin, 50 μg/mL
  Growth temperature: 37°C
  Growth strain: DH5alpha
  Copy number: High Copy
Gene/Insert
  Gene/Insert name: ML1N*2(7Q)
  Cloning method: Gateway Cloning
  Sequencing primers: 5′ M13F; 3′ M13R
Terms and licenses: Academic/Nonprofit Terms; Industry Terms: Not Available to Industry
How to cite: p3E-ML1N*2(7Q) was a gift from Rob Parton (Addgene plasmid # 67679 ; http://n2t.net/addgene:67679 ; RRID:Addgene_67679)
