[The description below was written by a language model from this plasmid's Addgene catalogue record and pLannotate feature annotations shown in this document.]
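Description:
p3E-ML1N*2(7Q) is a small (about 3.1 kb) Multisite Gateway 3' entry clone built on the Invitrogen pDONR P2R-P3 backbone. It is maintained in E. coli as a high-copy plasmid through a ColE1/pUC-type origin and selected with kanamycin via the aph(3')-Ia resistance gene. As is typical for pDONR-derived vectors, rrnB T1 and T2 transcription terminators lie upstream of the recombination cassette to shield the insert from read-through transcription. Short lacI and lacZα remnants and a T7 promoter are also annotated in the flanking backbone, and the M13 forward and reverse primer sites serve for sequencing across the insert.

The insert, ML1N*2(7Q), sits between an attR2 site and a site that the automated annotation calls overlapping attB3 and attL1 fragments. This most likely corresponds to the attL3 site expected in a 3' entry clone. The annotation detects a roughly 210 bp match to mouse Mcoln1 (Trpml1, mucolipin-1) in the first part of the insert. The remaining insert sequence before the downstream att site is unannotated. The name suggests a tandem duplication of an N-terminal mucolipin-1 segment carrying a 7Q mutation set, but the record does not define the name, the mutations or their functional effect.

The entry clone carries no eukaryotic promoter of its own. It is meant to be combined in an LR reaction with a 5' promoter entry clone, a middle entry clone and a destination vector, which places ML1N*2(7Q) as a C-terminal fusion on the middle-element protein. It was deposited with a modular toolkit for detecting GFP-labelled proteins by electron microscopy in cells and organisms.
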