Features (pLannotate 1.2.2; 11 found; start..end, strand, type, name):
    121..213     +  CDS            lacI (fragment): lac repressor; lacI; The lac repressor binds to the lac operator to inhibit transcription in E. coli. This inhibition can be relieved by adding lactose or isopropyl-β-D-thiogalactopyranoside (IPTG).
    268..295     -  terminator     rrnB T2 terminator: transcription terminator T2 from the E. coli rrnB gene
    427..470     +  terminator     rrnB T1 terminator: Escherichia coli rrnB; transcription terminator T1 from the E. coli rrnB gene
    517..553     -  CDS            lacZα (fragment): LacZα fragment of β-galactosidase; lacZ fragment
    624..748     -  protein_bind   attR2: mutant version of attR; recombination site for the Gateway® LR reaction LR Clonase™
    765..974     +  CDS            Mcoln1 (fragment): MCLN1_MOUSE - Also known as Trpml1 From Mus musculus (Mouse).
   1218..1238    -  protein_bind   attB3: mutant version of attB; core recombination site for the Gateway® BP reaction BP Clonase™
   1229..1314    -  protein_bind   attL1 (fragment): mutant version of attL; recombination site for the Gateway® LR reaction LR Clonase™
   1351..1369    -  promoter       T7 promoter: promoter for bacteriophage T7 RNA polymerase
   1503..2312    +  CDS            KanR: aminoglycoside phosphotransferase; aph(3')-Ia; confers resistance to kanamycin in bacteria or G418 (Geneticin®) in eukaryotes
   2459..3047    +  rep_origin     ori: high-copy-number ColE1/pMB1/pBR322/pUC origin of replication
>Addgene plasmid #67679 | p3E-ML1N*2(7Q) | depositor full sequence | sequence record 117200 | p3E-ML1N*2(7Q) sequence 3109 bps
CTTTCCTGCGTTATCCCCTGATTCTGTGGATAACCGTATTACCGCCTTTGAGTGAGCTGATACCGCTCGC
CGCAGCCGAACGACCGAGCGCAGCGAGTCAGTGAGCGAGGAAGCGGAAGAGCGCCCAATACGCAAACCGC
CTCTCCCCGCGCGTTGGCCGATTCATTAATGCAGCTGGCACGACAGGTTTCCCGACTGGAAAGCGGGCAG
TGAGCGCAACGCAATTAATACGCGTACCGCTAGCCAGGAAGAGTTTGTAGAAACGCAAAAAGGCCATCCG
TCAGGATGGCCTTCTGCTTAGTTTGATGCCTGGCAGTTTATGGCGGGCGTCCTGCCCGCCACCCTCCGGG
CCGTTGCTTCACAACGTTCAAATCCGCTCCCGGCGGATTTGTCCTACTCAGGAGAGCGTTCACCGACAAA
CAACAGATAAAACGAAAGGCCCAGTCTTCCGACTGAGCCTTTCGTTTTATTTGATGCCTGGCAGTTCCCT
ACTCTCGCGTTAACGCTAGCATGGATGTTTTCCCAGTCACGACGTTGTAAAACGACGGCCAGTCTTAAGC
TCGGGCCCTGCAGCTCTAGAGCTCGAATTCTACAGGTCACTAATACCATCTAAGTAGTTGGTTCATAGTG
ACTGCATATGTTGTGTTTTACAGTATTATGTAGTCTGTTTTTTATGCAAAATCTAATTTAATATATTGAT
ATTTATATCATTTTACGTTTCTCGTTCAACTTTCTTGTACAAAGTGGTGTATTCTGATCTGACTATGGCT
ACACCTGCCGGGAGACGCGCAAGCGAAACTGAAAGACTGCTGACACCAAACCCTGGCTATGGAACCCAAG
TGGGCACATCTCCAGCTCCCACCACACCCACTGAGGAAGAGGACCTGCAGCAGCAGCTGAAGTACTTCTT
TATGAGTCCATGCGATCAGTTCCAGGCAAAGGGGCAGCAGCCCTGTAAACTGATGCTGAGAATCCTGACA
ATGGCCACTCCCGCTGGCAGGAGAGCAAGCGAGACTGAAAGGCTGCTGACCCCTAACCCAGGCTACGGAA
CCCAGGTCGGAACATCCCCAGCACCTACTACCCCTACCGAAGAGGAAGACCTGCAACAACAGCTGAAATA
TTTCTTTATGAGCCCTTGCGATCAGTTTCAGGCCAAGGGGCAGCAGCCATGTAAACTGATGCTGGACCCC
CCTGACCTGGATAATTAAGGATCCGAACAACTTTATTATACAAAGTTGGCATTATAAAAAAGCATTGCTT
ATCAATTTGTTGCAACGAACAGGTCACTATCAGTCAAAATAAAATCATTATTTGGAGCTCCATGGTAGCG
TTAACGCGGCCGCGATATCCCCTATAGTGAGTCGTATTACATGGTCATAGCTGTTTCCTGGCAGCTCTGG
CCCGTGTCTCAAAATCTCTGATGTTACATTGCACAAGATAAAAATATATCATCATGAACAATAAAACTGT
CTGCTTACATAAACAGTAATACAAGGGGTGTTATGAGCCATATTCAACGGGAAACGTCGAGGCCGCGATT
AAATTCCAACATGGATGCTGATTTATATGGGTATAAATGGGCTCGCGATAATGTCGGGCAATCAGGTGCG
ACAATCTATCGCTTGTATGGGAAGCCCGATGCGCCAGAGTTGTTTCTGAAACATGGCAAAGGTAGCGTTG
CCAATGATGTTACAGATGAGATGGTCAGACTAAACTGGCTGACGGAATTTATGCCTCTTCCGACCATCAA
GCATTTTATCCGTACTCCTGATGATGCATGGTTACTCACCACTGCGATCCCCGGAAAAACAGCATTCCAG
GTATTAGAAGAATATCCTGATTCAGGTGAAAATATTGTTGATGCGCTGGCAGTGTTCCTGCGCCGGTTGC
ATTCGATTCCTGTTTGTAATTGTCCTTTTAACAGCGATCGCGTATTTCGTCTCGCTCAGGCGCAATCACG
AATGAATAACGGTTTGGTTGATGCGAGTGATTTTGATGACGAGCGTAATGGCTGGCCTGTTGAACAAGTC
TGGAAAGAAATGCATAAACTTTTGCCATTCTCACCGGATTCAGTCGTCACTCATGGTGATTTCTCACTTG
ATAACCTTATTTTTGACGAGGGGAAATTAATAGGTTGTATTGATGTTGGACGAGTCGGAATCGCAGACCG
ATACCAGGATCTTGCCATCCTATGGAACTGCCTCGGTGAGTTTTCTCCTTCATTACAGAAACGGCTTTTT
CAAAAATATGGTATTGATAATCCTGATATGAATAAATTGCAGTTTCATTTGATGCTCGATGAGTTTTTCT
AATCAGAATTGGTTAATTGGTTGTAACACTGGCAGAGCATTACGCTGACTTGACGGGACGGCGCAAGCTC
ATGACCAAAATCCCTTAACGTGAGTTACGCGTCGTTCCACTGAGCGTCAGACCCCGTAGAAAAGATCAAA
GGATCTTCTTGAGATCCTTTTTTTCTGCGCGTAATCTGCTGCTTGCAAACAAAAAAACCACCGCTACCAG
CGGTGGTTTGTTTGCCGGATCAAGAGCTACCAACTCTTTTTCCGAAGGTAACTGGCTTCAGCAGAGCGCA
GATACCAAATACTGTCCTTCTAGTGTAGCCGTAGTTAGGCCACCACTTCAAGAACTCTGTAGCACCGCCT
ACATACCTCGCTCTGCTAATCCTGTTACCAGTGGCTGCTGCCAGTGGCGATAAGTCGTGTCTTACCGGGT
TGGACTCAAGACGATAGTTACCGGATAAGGCGCAGCGGTCGGGCTGAACGGGGGGTTCGTGCACACAGCC
CAGCTTGGAGCGAACGACCTACACCGAACTGAGATACCTACAGCGTGAGCATTGAGAAAGCGCCACGCTT
CCCGAAGGGAGAAAGGCGGACAGGTATCCGGTAAGCGGCAGGGTCGGAACAGGAGAGCGCACGAGGGAGC
TTCCAGGGGGAAACGCCTGGTATCTTTATAGTCCTGTCGGGTTTCGCCACCTCTGACTTGAGCGTCGATT
TTTGTGATGCTCGTCAGGGGGGCGGAGCCTATGGAAAAACGCCAGCAACGCGGCCTTTTTACGGTTCCTG
GCCTTTTGCTGGCCTTTTGCTCACATGTT
