>Addgene plasmid #67679 | p3E-ML1N*2(7Q) | addgene partial sequence | sequence record 130354 | M13-F20 5'-TGTAAAACGACGGCCAGT-3'
TCTACAGGTCACTAATACCATCTAAGTAGTTGGTTCATAGTGACTGCATATGTTGTGTTTTACAGTATTA
TGTAGTCTGTTTTTTATGCAAAATCTAATTTAATATATTGATATTTATATCATTTTACGTTTCTCGTTCA
ACTTTCTTGTACAAAGTGGTGTATTCTGATCTGACTATGGCTACACCTGCCGGGAGACGCGCAAGCGAAA
CTGAAAGACTGCTGACACCAAACCCTGGCTATGGAACCCAAGTGGGCACATCTCCAGCTCCCACCACACC
CACTGAGGAAGAGGACCTGCAGCAGCAGCTGAAGTACTTCTTTATGAGTCCATGCGATCAGTTCCAGGCA
AAGGGGCAGCAGCCCTGTAAACTGATGCTGAGAATCCTGACAATGGCCACTCCCGCTGGCAGGAGAGCAA
GCGAGACTGAAAGGCTGCTGACCCCTAACCCAGGCTACGGAACCCAGGTCGGAACATCCCCAGCACCTAC
TACCCCTACCGAAGAGGAAGACCTGCAACAACAGCTGAAATATTTCTTTATGAGCCCTTGCGATCAGTTT
CAGGCCAAGGGGCAGCAGCCATGTAAACTGATGCTGGACCCCCCTGACCTGGATAATTAAGGATCCGAAC
AACTTTATTATACAAAGTTGGCATTATAAAAAAGCATTGCTTATCAATTTGTTGCAACGAACAGGTCACT
ATCAGTCAAAATAAAATCATTATTTGGAGCTCCATGGTAGCGTTAACGCGGCCGCGATATCCCCTATAGT
GAGTCGTATTACATGGTCATAGCTGTTTCCTGGCAGCTCTGGCC
