>Addgene plasmid #67679 | p3E-ML1N*2(7Q) | addgene partial sequence | sequence record 130452 | M13-Rev 5'-CAGGAAACAGCTATGACC-3'
CGCGGCCGCGTTAACGCTACCATGGAGCTCCAAATAATGATTTTATTTTGACTGATAGTGACCTGTTCGT
TGCAACAAATTGATAAGCAATGCTTTTTTATAATGCCAACTTTGTATAATAAAGTTGTTCGGATCCTTAA
TTATCCAGGTCAGGGGGGTCCAGCATCAGTTTACATGGCTGCTGCCCCTTGGCCTGAAACTGATCGCAAG
GGCTCATAAAGAAATATTTCAGCTGTTGTTGCAGGTCTTCCTCTTCGGTAGGGGTAGTAGGTGCTGGGGA
TGTTCCGACCTGGGTTCCGTAGCCTGGGTTAGGGGTCAGCAGCCTTTCAGTCTCGCTTGCTCTCCTGCCA
GCGGGAGTGGCCATTGTCAGGATTCTCAGCATCAGTTTACAGGGCTGCTGCCCCTTTGCCTGGAACTGAT
CGCATGGACTCATAAAGAAGTACTTCAGCTGCTGCTGCAGGTCCTCTTCCTCAGTGGGTGTGGTGGGAGC
TGGAGATGTGCCCACTTGGGTTCCATAGCCAGGGTTTGGTGTCAGCAGTCTTTCAGTTTCGCTTGCGCGT
CTCCCGGCAGGTGTAGCCATAGTCAGATCAGAATACACCACTTTGTACAAGAAAGTTGAACGAGAAACGT
AAAATGATATAAATATCAATATATTAAATTAGATTTTGCATAAAAAACAGACTACATAATACTGTAAAAC
ACAACATATGCAGTCACTATGAACCAACTACTTAGATGGTATTAGTGACCTGTAGAATTCGAGCTCTAGA
GCTGCAGGGCCCGAGCTTAAGACTGGCCGTCGTT
